>Addgene plasmid #160030 | pI6-MTU-DO-URA | addgene full sequence | sequence record 318047 | Addgene NGS Result
TAACCGTGCGGCCGCCCCTTTCAGGCGCGCCTAAGGCAGTAGAGCAGTAGCAAAGAGCAAAACCAAAGGA
AAAAAAAAATAAAAATAAAAAAAGGGAAGGGAAACCGACCCACCGACCTTCAATTCGCTGACATAATGCT
CATATATTCTACAACCACTCTACGTAATAAATTCCACGATGTACTTTATACTATTTCCCCTGCGACAAGG
GCGCCAACGCTGCTATTACCACCACTATACAGAATATAATATAATATAGTATAGTACAATATATGGTGCA
TATGACCCCCATGTGGCTTATATAATCAAAATGAAAATGGTGTCACGTGACTCTAATTACTTCTTGGCGT
GTTTTCGGAGTAGATAAACAGGGGCGATAAACAGGGGCATATACGGGGGCCAGCGAGCGAGTAGTGCCAC
GGCCCCTTTAAACACTGGGGTATGCCTTCAAGAACCAAAAAAAAAATTGCCAATTCCTAATATCGTAATA
TTCAAGAATACAAGCATATTCAAATTTTGCGGAGTTATAACTCAGCTGGCACCAATTACATCCACGTGAC
CCGATCCAGCGCCGGATTAACTTTCCCTAGAAAAAATTTTTTTTTTTTATTTTTTTTCCAATTTCTCCAT
TGTTTCTGCCAAATTACTCATAATGCCACATTTTAGAAATTTTTCAGGTTCGGTGAGATCAAGCCGGTTA
CGCACAAAAAGCTTGAAAAATTCAGGAACCGTGGTATATAATGAATCATCGCATGATGAGAGAGAGAGAA
GAAAGAGAAGAATAAATAATAACCATTAAGAGTTGTTGTTGTTTCATTATTTCAGTTGCATTCCTTTTGT
ATTTTTTTCTTGTTAGATAGGTAACTAACGGTAATAAGTGTAGAATTCGCATCTAGACTGATGAGACGAA
CGTGAGACCGAAAGTGAAACGTGATTTCATGCGTCATTTTGAACATTTTGTAAATCTTATTTAATAATGT
GTGCGGCAATTCACATTTAATTTATGAATGTTTTCTTAACATCGCGGCAACTCAAGAAACGGCAGGTTCG
GATCTTAGCTACTAGAGAAAGAGGAGAAATACTAGATGCGTAAAGGCGAAGAGCTGTTCACTGGTGTCGT
CCCTATTCTGGTGGAACTGGATGGTGATGTCAACGGTCATAAGTTTTCCGTGCGTGGCGAGGGTGAAGGT
GACGCAACTAATGGTAAACTGACGCTGAAGTTCATCTGTACTACTGGTAAACTGCCGGTTCCTTGGCCGA
CTCTGGTAACGACGCTGACTTATGGTGTTCAGTGCTTTGCTCGTTATCCGGACCATATGAAGCAGCATGA
CTTCTTCAAGTCCGCCATGCCGGAAGGCTATGTGCAGGAACGCACGATTTCCTTTAAGGATGACGGCACG
TACAAAACGCGTGCGGAAGTGAAATTTGAAGGCGATACCCTGGTAAACCGCATTGAGCTGAAAGGCATTG
ACTTTAAAGAGGACGGCAATATCCTGGGCCATAAGCTGGAATACAATTTTAACAGCCACAATGTTTACAT
CACCGCCGATAAACAAAAAAATGGCATTAAAGCGAATTTTAAAATTCGCCACAACGTGGAGGATGGCAGC
GTGCAGCTGGCTGATCACTACCAGCAAAACACTCCAATCGGTGATGGTCCTGTTCTGCTGCCAGACAATC
ACTATCTGAGCACGCAAAGCGTTCTGTCTAAAGATCCGAACGAGAAACGCGATCATATGGTTCTGCTGGA
GTTCGTAACCGCAGCGGGCATCACGCATGGTATGGATGAACTGTACAAATGACCAGGCATCAAATAAAAC
GAAAGGCTCAGTCGAAAGACTGGGCCTTTCGTTTTATCTGTTGTTTGTCGGTGAACGCTCTCTACTAGAG
TCACACTGGCTCACCTTCGGGTGGGCCTTTCTGCGTTTATAGGTCTCAGCTGGAAATCTGCTCGTCAGTG
GTGCTCACACTGACGAATCATGTACAGATCATACCGATGACTGCCTGGCGACTCACAACTAAGCAAGACA
GCCGGAACCAGCGCCGGCGAACACCACTGCATATATGGCATATCACAACAGTCCACGTCTCAAGCAGTTA
CAGAGATGTTACGAACCACTAGTGCACTGCAGTACACGGTTTCCTTGAAATTTTTTTGATTCGGTAATCT
CCGAACAGAAGGAAGAACGAAGGAAGGAGCACAGACTTAGATTGGTATATATACGCATATGTAGTGTTGA
AGAAACATGAAATTGCCCAGTATTCTTAACCCAACTGCACAGAACAAAAACGTGCAGGAAACGAAGATAA
ATCATGTCGAAAGCTACATATAAGGAACGTGCTGCTACTCATCCTAGTCCTGTTGCTGCCAAGCTATTTA
ATATCATGCACGAAAAGCAAACAAACTTGTGTGCTTCATTGGATGTTCGTACCACCAAGGAATTACTGGA
GTTAGTTGAAGCATTAGGTCCCAAAATTTGTTTACTAAAAACACATGTGGATATCTTGACTGATTTTTCC
ATGGAGGGCACAGTTAAGCCGCTAAAGGCATTATCCGCCAAGTACAATTTTTTACTCTTCGAGGACAGAA
AATTTGCTGACATTGGTAATACAGTCAAATTGCAGTACTCTGCGGGTGTATACAGAATAGCAGAATGGGC
AGACATTACGAATGCACACGGTGTGGTGGGCCCAGGTATTGTTAGCGGTTTGAAGCAGGCGGCAGAAGAA
GTAACAAAGGAACCTAGAGGCCTTTTGATGTTAGCAGAATTGTCATGCAAGGGCTCCCTATCTACTGGAG
AATATACTAAGGGTACTGTTGACATTGCGAAGAGCGACAAAGATTTTGTTATCGGCTTTATTGCTCAAAG
AGACATGGGTGGAAGAGATGAAGGTTACGATTGGTTGATTATGACACCCGGTGTGGGTTTAGATGACAAG
GGAGATGCATTGGGTCAACAGTATAGAACCGTGGATGATGTGGTTTCTACAGGATCTGACATTATTATTG
TTGGAAGAGGACTATTTGCAAAGGGAAGGGATGCTAAGGTAGAGGGTGAACGTTACAGAAAAGCAGGCTG
GGAAGCATATTTGAGAAGATGCGGCCAGCAAAACTAAAAAACTGTATTATAAGTAAATGCATGTATACTA
AACTCACAAATTAGAGCTTCAATTTAATTATATCAGTTATTACCCGAGTAGGCTAAGGTTGTTGATGCTG
AAGGTGTTCAAAGAAGAATTATGATTGATTGCTCTCATGGTAACTCCAGCAAAGACTTCAGAAATCAGCC
AAAGGTTGCCCAATCCATCTACGAACAACTTACCGATGGACAAAATGCTATCTGCGGTGTAATGATCGAG
TCTAACTTGGTAGAAGGCAGATAAGATATTCCTCCAGAAGGTGGCCGTGACAAATTGATCTACGGATGTT
CAATTACTGATGCTTGTATTGGTTGGGATACCACTGATGAGGTACTTCGTCTATTGGCCAAAGGTGTCCA
AAATAGAAGAGCAGCATTGAAGAAATAAGTCAACTAAAACTCTTTTATAAAACAAAACAAACAAAATGAC
AAATTAATCCCGATTAATTTAGGCGTCCTTCCTGTAGTTGCTTGCCAAAAGACGGGCGAGAGCCCAGAAT
AAATCAAAAACTATTTATCCTCTTGGTATGGAACGTATATATGTATACATATATAATAATAATTATCTAT
TTTATAAAGATGAAAAGTTCAATTTCATACATTCTATTCTAGTGTGAAAGTGTACATATGTATAAAAGCG
AAAATTGATGTTGAGCTGATCGAATGTTTGTATGATAGCAAGTTTTTCTTCTTTCTCCTTTTGTTTGCTA
GAACGATGTGGCATTATAAGATTATTGTTTGCAAAGCGGAATTTAACCTATTGAAAGTGATTCTTCACTC
ATAAAAGGTAAAAAAAAAAAAGAAGAGAGAGAGATATTGAAAATGTGGAATGAAGACTATTAGTATAGTA
GAATTAGAATTAAAATTGAAACTCAGTTCATGTAGAATCAGTTGTAATAGTGTTGTTGGCGCGCCTCAGC
CGAGCGGCCGCGTGTTACAACCAATTAACCAATTCTGATTAGAAAAACTCATCGAGCATCAAATGAAACT
GCAATTTATTCATATCAGGATTATCAATACCATATTTTTGAAAAAGCCGTTTCTGTAATGAAGGAGAAAA
CTCACCGAGGCAGTTCCATAGGATGGCAAGATCCTGGTATCGGTCTGCGATTCCGACTCGTCCAACATCA
ATACAACCTATTAATTTCCCCTCGTCAAAAATAAGGTTATCAAGTGAGAAATCACCATGAGTGACGACTG
AATCCGGTGAGAATGGCAAAAGCTTATGCATTTCTTTCCAGACTTGTTCAACAGGCCAGCCATTACGCTC
GTCATCAAAATCACTCGCATCAACCAAACCGTTATTCATTCGTGATTGCGCCTGAGCGAGGCGAAATACG
CGATCGCTGTTAAAAGGACAATTACAAACAGGAATCGAATGCAACCGGCGCAGGAACACTGCCAGCGCAT
CAACAATATTTTCACCTGAATCAGGATATTCTTCTAATACCTGGAATGCTGTTTTCCCGGGGATCGCAGT
GGTGAGTAACCATGCATCATCAGGAGTACGGATAAAATGCTTGATGGTCGGAAGAGGCATAAATTCCGTC
AGCCAGTTTAGTCTGACCATCTCATCTGTAACATCATTGGCAACGCTACCTTTGCCATGTTTCAGAAACA
ACTCTGGCGCATCGGGCTTCCCATACAATCGATAGATTGTCGCACCTGATTGCCCGACATTATCGCGAGC
CCATTTATACCCATATAAATCAGCATCCATGTTGGAATTTAATCGCGGCCTGGAGCAAGACGTTTCCCGT
TGAATATGGCTCATAACACCCCTTGTATTACTGTTTATGTAAGCAGACAGTTTTATTGTTCATGATGATA
TATTTTTATCTTGTGCAATGTAACATCAGAGATTTTGAGACACAACGTGGCTTTGTTGAATAAATCGAAC
TTTTGCTGAGTTGAAGGATCAGTCATGACCAAAATCCCTTAACGTGAGTTTTCGTTCCACTGAGCGTCAG
ACCCCGTAGAAAAGATCAAAGGATCTTCTTGAGATCCTTTTTTTCTGCGCGTAATCTGCTGCTTGCAAAC
AAAAAAACCACCGCTACCAGCGGTGGTTTGTTTGCCGGATCAAGAGCTACCAACTCTTTTTCCGAAGGTA
ACTGGCTTCAGCAGAGCGCAGATACCAAATACTGTTCTTCTAGTGTAGCCGTAGTTAGGCCACCACTTCA
AGAACTCTGTAGCACCGCCTACATACCTCGCTCTGCTAATCCTGTTACCAGTGGCTGCTGCCAGTGGCGA
TAAGTCGTGTCTTACCGGGTTGGACTCAAGACGATAGTTACCGGATAAGGCGCAGCGGTCGGGCTGAACG
GGGGGTTCGTGCACACAGCCCAGCTTGGAGCGAACGACCTACACCGAACTGAGATACCTACAGCGTGAGC
TATGAGAAAGCGCCACGCTTCCCGAAGGGAGAAAGGCGGACAGGTATCCGGTAAGCGGCAGGGTCGGAAC
AGGAGAGCGCACGAGGGAGCTTCCAGGGGGAAACGCCTGGTATCTTTATAGTCCTGTCGGGTTTCGCCAC
CTCTGACTTGAGCGTCGATTTTTGTGATGCTCGTCAGGGGGGCGGAGCCTATGGAAAAACGCCAGCAACG
CGGCCTTTTTACGGTTCCTGGCCTTTTGCTGGCCTTTTGCTCACATGTTCTTTCCTGCGTTATCCCCTGA
TTCTGTGGA
Features (pLannotate 1.2.2; 9 found; start..end, strand, type, name):
    593..616     +  promoter       TEF1 promoter (fragment): S. cerevisiae TEF1; promoter for EF-1α
   1086..1799    +  CDS            superfolder GFP: GFP variant that folds robustly even when fused to poorly folded proteins (Pédelacq et al., 2006)
   1811..1882    +  terminator     rrnB T1 terminator: transcription terminator T1 from the E. coli rrnB gene
   1898..1925    +  terminator     T7Te terminator: phage T7 early transcription terminator
   2137..2313    +  promoter       URA3 promoter (fragment): S. cerevisiae URA3
   2314..3117    +  CDS            URA3: orotidine-5'-phosphate decarboxylase, required for uracil biosynthesis; S. cerevisiae URA3; yeast auxotrophic marker, counterselectable with 5-fluoroorotic acid (5-FOA)
   3229..3525    +  CDS            ARO3 (fragment): AROF_YEAST - Experimental evidence at protein level: Swiss-Prot protein existence level 1. Stereospecific condensation of phosphoenolpyruvate (PEP) and D-erythrose-4-phosphate (E4P) giving rise to 3-deoxy-D-arabino- heptulosonate-7-phosphate (DAHP). From Saccharomyces cerevisiae (strain ATCC 204508 / S288c) (Baker's yeast).
   4099..4914    -  CDS            KanR: aminoglycoside phosphotransferase; aph(3')-Ia; confers resistance to kanamycin in bacteria or G418 (Geneticin®) in eukaryotes
   5139..5727    +  rep_origin     ori: high-copy-number ColE1/pMB1/pBR322/pUC origin of replication
