[The description below was written by a language model from this plasmid's Addgene catalogue record and pLannotate feature annotations shown in this document.]
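Description:
pI6-MTU-DO-URA is an empty integrative backbone for the yeast Kluyveromyces marxianus, assembled from MoClo Yeast Toolkit parts together with homology arms supplied by the depositing lab. It is designed to insert cargo into the chromosome at the ARO3 locus rather than to replicate in yeast, and no yeast origin of replication is annotated. In E. coli it is maintained as a high-copy plasmid through a ColE1/pUC-type origin and selected with kanamycin via the aph(3')-Ia KanR gene. The catalogue lists the backbone as 4,818 bp, whereas the sequenced record is 5,819 nt; the record does not explain the difference.

The annotated payload region contains a superfolder GFP coding sequence followed by the bacterial rrnB T1 and T7Te terminators. In Yeast Toolkit-style vectors, such a cassette typically serves as a bacterial-expressed dropout placeholder that is replaced by assembled transcription units, which would fit the "DO" in the name, although the record does not say this explicitly. No functional yeast promoter for an insert is listed; only a very short TEF1 promoter fragment is detected upstream.

Downstream lies the S. cerevisiae URA3 marker with its promoter fragment, which gives uracil prototrophy selection in ura3 hosts and is counterselectable with 5-FOA. It is followed by a fragment with similarity to ARO3 (DAHP synthase) that presumably forms part of one homology arm; the other arm is not annotated. The depositor notes low integration efficiency in an NHEJ-deficient background. The vector was developed in work engineering K. marxianus as a chassis for producing aromatic compounds.
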