Addgene plasmid #160030: pI6-MTU-DO-URA
Purpose: (Empty Backbone) Integrative vector for K. marxianus, targeting the ARO3 locus. Uracil selection. Low integration efficiency in an NHEJ-deficient background.
Depositing lab: John Morrissey. Depositing organization: University College Cork. Publication: Rational engineering of Kluyveromyces marxianus to create a chassis for the production of aromatic products. Rajkumar AS, Morrissey JP. Microb Cell Fact. 2020 Nov 11;19(1):207. doi: 10.1186/s12934-020-01461-7. PubMed 33176787.
Backbone
  Vector backbone: Constructed from MoClo Yeast Toolkit (Kit # 1000000061) and own yeast homology arms
  Backbone manufacturer: Partially Addgene
  Backbone size (bp): 4818
  Vector type: Yeast Expression ; Kluyveromyces marxianus
  Promoter: n/a
  Selectable markers: URA3
Growth in bacteria
  Bacterial resistance: Kanamycin, 50 μg/mL
  Growth temperature: 37°C
  Growth strain: DH5alpha
  Copy number: High Copy
Gene/Insert
  Sequencing primers: 5′ tttgctggccttttgctc; 3′ gtatacatgcatttacttataatacagt
Terms and licenses: Academic/Nonprofit Terms; Industry Terms: Not Available to Industry
How to cite: pI6-MTU-DO-URA was a gift from John Morrissey (Addgene plasmid # 160030 ; http://n2t.net/addgene:160030 ; RRID:Addgene_160030)
